>Addgene plasmid #139894 | pBEL1890 | addgene full sequence | sequence record 310588 | Addgene NGS Result
GCGGACAGGTATCCGGTAAGCGGCAGGGTCGGAACAGGAGAGCGCACGAGGGAGCTTCCAGGGGGAAACG
CCTGGTATCTTTATAGTCCTGTCGGGTTTCGCCACCTCTGACTTGAGCGTCGATTTTTGTGATGCTCGTC
AGGGGGGCGGAGCCTATGGAAAAACGCCAGCAACGCGGCCTTTTTACGGTTCCTGGCCTTTTGCTGGCCT
TTTGCTCACATGTTCTTTCCTGCGTTATCCCCTGATTCTGTGGATAACCGTATTACCGCCTTTGAGTGAG
CTGATACCGCTCGCCGCAGCCGAACGACCGAGCGCAGCGAGTCAGTGAGCGAGGAAGCGGAAGAGCGCCT
GATGCGGTATTTTCTCCTTACGCATCTGTGCGGTATTTCACACCGCAATGGTGCACTCTCAGTACAATCT
GCTCTGATGCCGCATAGTTAAGCCAGTATACACTCCGCTATCGCTACGTGACTGGGTCATGGCTGCGCCC
CGACACCCGCCAACACCCGCTGACGCGCCCTGACGGGCTTGTCTGCTCCCGGCATCCGCTTACAGACAAG
CTGTGACCGTCTCCGGGAGCTGCATGTGTCAGAGGTTTTCACCGTCATCACCGAAACGCGCGAGGCAGCT
GCGGTAAAGCTCATCAGCGTGGTCGTGAAGCGATTCACAGATGTCTGCCTGTTCATCCGCGTCCAGCTCG
TTGAGTTTCTCCAGAAGCGTTAATGTCTGGCTTCTGATAAAGCGGGCCATGTTAAGGGCGGTTTTTTCCT
GTTTGGTCACTGATGCCTCCGTGTAAGGGGGATTTCTGTTCATGGGGGTAATGATACCGATGAAACGAGA
GAGGATGCTCACGATACGGGTTACTGATGATGAACATGCCCGGTTACTGGAACGTTGTGAGGGTAAACAA
CTGGCGGTATGGATGCGGCGGGACCAGAGAAAAATCACTCAGGGTCAATGCCAGCGCTTCGTTAATACAG
ATGTAGGTGTTCCACAGGGTAGCCAGCAGCATCCTGCGATGCAGATCCGGAACATAATGGTGCAGGGCGC
TGACTTCCGCGTTTCCAGACTTTACGAAACACGGAAACCGAAGACCATTCATGTTGTTGCTCAGGTCGCA
GACGTTTTGCAGCAGCAGTCGCTTCACGTTCGCTCGCGTATCGGTGATTCATTCTGCTAACCAGTAAGGC
AACCCCGCCAGCCTAGCCGGGTCCTCAACGACAGGAGCACGATCATGCGCACCCGTGGCCAGGACCCAAC
GCTGCCCGAGATCTCGATCCCGCGAAATTAATACGACTCACTATAGGGAGACCACAACGGTTTCCCTCTA
GAAATAATTTTGTTTAACTTTAAGAAGGAGATATACATATGGCTCTTAACACACCACAAATTACGCCGAC
AAAAAAGATAACAGTGAGGGCAATCGGCGAGGAACTGCCGCGTGGTGATTACCAACGTTGCCCGCAATGT
GACATGCTGTTTAGCCTGCCCGAGATAAATTCTCATCAAAGTGCCTATTGTCCGCGCTGTCAGGCAAAAA
TTCGTGACGGGCGCGACTGGTCGCTAACGCGCCTGGCGGCAATGGCCTTCACCATGCTGTTGCTTATGCC
GTTTGCCTGGGGCGAACCGCTGTTGCATATCTGGCTGTTAGGCATTCGTATTGACGCCAACGTTATGCAA
GGCATCTGGCAAATGACCAAACAGGGCGATGCGATAACGGGGTCGATGGTCTTTTTCTGCGTTATTGGTG
CCCCGCTCATTCTGGTGACCTCCATAGCTTATTTATGGTTTGGTAACCGACTGGGAATGAATTTACGTCC
GGTACTGCTGATGCTTGAGCGACTTAAAGAGTGGGTAATGCTCGATATCTACCTGGTCGGCATTGGCGTT
GCTTCTATAAAGGTACAGGATTATGCCCATATCCAGGCTGGTGTCGGCTTGTTCTCTTTTGTGGCGTTGG
TGATTTTAACGACGGTGACGTTGTCACATCTTAATGTCGAAGAACTGTGGGAGCGATTTTATCCGCAGCG
CCCCGCTACGCGTAGGGACGAGAAACTTCGTGTCTGCCTAGGGTGCCATTTTACCGGCTATCCAGATCAG
CGTGGTCGCTGCCCGCGTTGCCATATCCCGCTACGCCTGCGTCGCCGTCATAGTCTGCAAAAATGCTGGG
CGGCGCTGTTAGCGTCAATCGTTTTATTGTTACCTGCCAACCTGTTGCCTATTTCTATCATTTATCTGAA
CGGAGGACGGCAGGAAGATACAATTCTTTCCGGAATTATGTCGCTGGCAAGTAGCAACATTGCGGTTGCA
GGAATCGTGTTTATCGCCAGTATTCTGGTCCCGTTTACTAAAGTGATCGTCATGTTCACTTTACTGTTGA
GCATTCATTTTAAATGCCAGCAAGGTTTACGCACACGCATTCTGTTACTGCGGATGGTGACCTGGATTGG
TCGCTGGTCGATGCTCGACCTGTTTGTCATATCTTTAACCATGTCGCTGATTAATCGCGATCAGATCCTC
GCTTTTACTATGGGACCGGCTGCGTTTTATTTCGGCGCAGCGGTAATTTTGACTATTCTTGCTGTGGAAT
GGCTGGACAGCCGCTTACTTTGGGATGCACATGAGTCAGGAAACGCCCGCTTCGACGACTGAAGCGCAGA
TTAAAAATAAACGCCGTATCTCACCTTTCTGGCTGCTGCCGTTCATCGCGCTAATGATTGCCAGTTGGCT
GATTTGGGACAGTTATCAGGACCGGGGTAATACCGTCACCATCGACTTTATGTCGGCGGATGGTATTGTT
CCAGGCCGTACGCCTGTTCGTTATCAGGGCGTTGAAGTCGGAACAGTGCAGGACATCAGCCTCAGCGACG
ATCTTCGTAAGATTGAAGTCAAGGTCAGCATCAAGTCCGATATGAAAGATGCGCTGCGCGAAGAGACTCA
GTTCTGGCTGGTGACGCCAAAAGCATCGTTGGCAGGTGTCTCCGGGCTGGACGCCCTCGTCGGTGGGAAC
TATATCGGCATGATGCCCGGGAAAGGTAAAGAGCAGGATCACTTTGTCGCACTCGATACCCAACCGAAAT
ATCGGCTGGACAATGGCGATCTGATGATCCACCTGCAAGCCCCCGATCTCGGTTCGCTGAACAGCGGTTC
ATTGGTCTATTTCCGCAAGATCCCGGTGGGAAAAGTCTACGACTATGCCATCAATCCCAACAAGCAAGGC
GTGGTGATTGATGTCCTGATCGAGCGGCGTTTTACCGATCTGGTGAAAAAAGGTAGCCGTTTCTGGAACG
TTTCCGGCGTTGATGCCAACGTCAGTATCAGTGGCGCGAAGGTGAAACTGGAAAGCTTGGCGGCACTGGT
TAACGGTGCGATTGCCTTCGATTCACCAGAAGAGTCGAAACCTGCCGAGGCGGAAGATACCTTTGGTCTG
TATGAAGATCTGGCCCACAGCCAGCGTGGCGTAATAATAAAACTGGAACTGCCGAGTGGGGCCGGATTAA
CCGCCGACTCGACGCCGTTAATGTATCAGGGGCTGGAAGTCGGACAGCTGACTAAACTGGATTTAAATCC
TGGTGGTAAAGTCACAGGGGAAATGACCGTTGATCCCAGCGTCGTTACCCTGCTTCGTGAAAATACCCGC
ATCGAATTACGCAACCCGAAATTATCCCTTAGCGATGCTAATCTCAGCGCCCTGCTGACCGGCAAAACCT
TCGAGCTGGTGCCCGGCGATGGCGAGCCACGCAAAGAATTCGTTGTTGTGCCAGGCGAAAAAGCACTGCT
GCATGAACCTGATGTTCTGACGCTGACCCTGACCGCGCCGGAAAGTTACGGTATTGATGCGGGTCAGCCG
CTCATTCTTCACGGCGTGCAGGTAGGCCAGGTTATCGATCGTAAACTCACCAGCAAAGGCGTCACCTTTA
CCGTCGCCATCGAGCCTCAGCATCGCGAACTGGTAAAAGGCGATAGCAAATTTGTCGTCAACAGCCGTGT
CGATGTGAAGGTGGGGCTGGATGGCGTTGAGTTTCTCGGTGCCAGCGCCTCAGAATGGATCAATGGCGGG
ATCCGTATTCTGCCGGGCGATAAAGGTGAGATGAAAGCCAGCTATCCACTGTATGCCAATTTGGAAAAAG
CGCTGGAGAACAGCCTTAGCGATTTACCCACCACAACCGTGAGTTTGAGTGCAGAGACGCTGCCGGATGT
GCAGGCAGGATCGGTAGTGCTGTACCGTAAATTTGAAGTTGGTGAAGTGATTACCGTGCGTCCGCGAGCT
AACGCGTTTGACATCGATCTGCATATTAAGCCGGAGTATCGCAACCTTCTGACCAGCAATAGCGTGTTCT
GGGCAGAAGGCGGGGCGGGAGGGGCATCCCCGCTCTCCAGAGCTCTAAAGGGAGCCATTAGCTTCGACAA
CCTCAGCGGTGCCAGCGCCAGTCAGCGTAAAGGCGATAAGCGTATTCTGTATGCTTCCGAAACAGCGGCC
CGTGCGGTTGGCGGGCAGATTACGCTTCACGCTTTCGATGCCGGAAAACTGGCGGTCGGGATGCCAATTC
GCTATCTCGGTATTGACATCGGGCAAATCCAGACGCTGGATCTGATTACCGCACGCAATGAAGTACAGGC
AAAGGCGGTACTTTACCCGGAATATGTCCAGACCTTTGCTCGCGGTGGTACGCGCTTCTCAGTGGTCACA
CCGCAAATTTCGGCAGCTGGCGTTGAGCATCTTGATACTATCCTCCAGCCGTATATCAACGTCGAACCAG
GCCGGGGCAATCCTCGCCGCGACTTTGAATTACAAGAGGCCACCATTACTGATTCGCGGTACCTGGATGG
CTTAAGCATTATTGTTGAAGCGCCGGAAGCCGGTTCGTTAGGCATCGGTACGCCTGTGCTGTTCCGTGGT
CTGGAAGTCGGTACGGTTACAGGAATGACGCTGGGGACATTGTCAGATCGCGTGATGATTGCGATGCGCA
TCAGTAAACGCTATCAACACCTGGTGCGTAACAATTCCGTCTTCTGGTTGGCATCGGGTTACAGTCTGGA
CTTTGGTCTGACGGGCGGCGTAGTGAAAACCGGCACCTTTAACCAGTTTATCCGTGGCGGCATCGCCTTC
GCCACGCCTCCGGGTACGCCACTGGCACCGAAAGCCCAGGAAGGCAAACACTTCCTGTTGCAGGAAAGTG
AACCGAAAGAGTGGCGTGAATGGGGAACTGCGCTTCCCAAATAATGCCCACCTCGAGCAGATCCGGCTGC
TAACAAAGCCCGAAAGGAAGCTGAGTTGGCTGCTGCCACCGCTGAGCAATAACTAGCATAACCCCTTGGG
GCCTCTAAACGGGTCTTGAGGGGTTTTTTGCTGAAAGGAGGAACTATATCCGGATAATTCTTGAAGACGA
AAGGGCCTCGTGATACGCCTATTTTTATAGGTTAATGTCATGATAATAATGGTTTCTTAGACGTCAGGTG
GCACTTTTCGGGGAAATGTGCGCGGAACCCCTATTTGTTTATTTTTCTAAATACATTCAAATATGTATCC
GCTCATGAGACAATAACCCTGATAAATGCTTCAATAATATTGAAAAAGGAAGAGTATGAGTATTCAACAT
TTCCGTGTCGCCCTTATTCCCTTTTTTGCGGCATTTTGCCTTCCTGTTTTTGCTCACCCAGAAACGCTGG
TGAAAGTAAAAGATGCTGAAGATCAGTTGGGTGCACGAGTGGGTTACATCGAACTGGATCTCAACAGCGG
TAAGATCCTTGAGAGTTTTCGCCCCGAAGAACGTTTTCCAATGATGAGCACTTTTAAAGTTCTGCTATGT
GGCGCGGTATTATCCCGTGTTGACGCCGGGCAAGAGCAACTCGGTCGCCGCATACACTATTCTCAGAATG
ACTTGGTTGAGTACTCACCAGTCACAGAAAAGCATCTTACGGATGGCATGACAGTAAGAGAATTATGCAG
TGCTGCCATAACCATGAGTGATAACACTGCGGCCAACTTACTTCTGACAACGATCGGAGGACCGAAGGAG
CTAACCGCTTTTTTGCACAACATGGGGGATCATGTAACTCGCCTTGATCGTTGGGAACCGGAGCTGAATG
AAGCCATACCAAACGACGAGCGTGACACCACGATGCCTGCAGCAATGGCAACAACGTTGCGCAAACTATT
AACTGGCGAACTACTTACTCTAGCTTCCCGGCAACAATTAATAGACTGGATGGAGGCGGATAAAGTTGCA
GGACCACTTCTGCGCTCGGCCCTTCCGGCTGGCTGGTTTATTGCTGATAAATCTGGAGCCGGTGAGCGTG
GGTCTCGCGGTATCATTGCAGCACTGGGGCCAGATGGTAAGCCCTCCCGTATCGTAGTTATCTACACGAC
GGGGAGTCAGGCAACTATGGATGAACGAAATAGACAGATCGCTGAGATAGGTGCCTCACTGATTAAGCAT
TGGTAACTGTCAGACCAAGTTTACTCATATATACTTTAGATTGATTTAAAACTTCATTTTTAATTTAAAA
GGATCTAGGTGAAGATCCTTTTTGATAATCTCATGACCAAAATCCCTTAACGTGAGTTTTCGTTCCACTG
AGCGTCAGACCCCGTAGAAAAGATCAAAGGATCTTCTTGAGATCCTTTTTTTCTGCGCGTAATCTGCTGC
TTGCAAACAAAAAAACCACCGCTACCAGCGGTGGTTTGTTTGCCGGATCAAGAGCTACCAACTCTTTTTC
CGAAGGTAACTGGCTTCAGCAGAGCGCAGATACCAAATACTGTCCTTCTAGTGTAGCCGTAGTTAGGCCA
CCACTTCAAGAACTCTGTAGCACCGCCTACATACCTCGCTCTGCTAATCCTGTTACCAGTGGCTGCTGCC
AGTGGCGATAAGTCGTGTCTTACCGGGTTGGACTCAAGACGATAGTTACCGGATAAGGCGCAGCGGTCGG
GCTGAACGGGGGGTTCGTGCACACAGCCCAGCTTGGAGCGAACGACCTACACCGAACTGAGATACCTACA
GCGTGAGCTATGAGAAAGCGCCACGCTTCCCGAAGGGAGAAAG
Features (pLannotate 1.2.2; 12 found; start..end, strand, type, name):
    348..487     -  misc_feature   bom: basis of mobility region from pBR322
    589..780     -  CDS            rop: Rop protein, which maintains plasmids at low copy number; rop
    797..1177    +  CDS            YPB1_ECOLX: Protein predicted: Swiss-Prot protein existence level 4. From Escherichia coli.
   1289..1307    +  promoter       T7 promoter: promoter for bacteriophage T7 RNA polymerase
   1339..1361    +  RBS            RBS: efficient ribosome binding site from bacteriophage T7 gene 10 (Olins and Rangwala, 1989)
   1369..2649    +  CDS            yebS: YEBS_ECOLI - Experimental evidence at protein level: Swiss-Prot protein existence level 1. Component of a transport pathway that contributes to membrane integrity. From Escherichia coli (strain K12).
   2621..5221    +  CDS            yebT: YEBT_ECOLI - Experimental evidence at protein level: Swiss-Prot protein existence level 1. Component of a transport pathway that contributes to membrane integrity (PubMed:27795327). May directly span the intermembrane space, facilitating the transport of substrates across the periplasm (Probable). From Escherichia coli (strain K12).
   5246..5295    +  CDS            SET1 (fragment): solubility-enhancement tag derived from T7 phage gene 10B
   5303..5350    +  terminator     T7 terminator: transcription terminator for bacteriophage T7 RNA polymerase
   5481..5585    +  promoter       AmpR promoter: bla
   5586..6446    +  CDS            AmpR: β-lactamase; bla; confers resistance to ampicillin, carbenicillin, and related antibiotics
   6617..162     +  rep_origin     ori (across the origin): high-copy-number ColE1/pMB1/pBR322/pUC origin of replication
