[The description below was written by a language model from this plasmid's Addgene catalogue record and pLannotate feature annotations shown in this document.]
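Description:
pBEL1890 is a bacterial expression plasmid built on the pET17b backbone that carries the E. coli letAB operon with an engineered deletion in LetB. It is propagated in E. coli through a ColE1/pMB1-type origin of replication and selected with ampicillin through the bla (β-lactamase) gene driven by its own promoter. The feature table also detects pBR322-derived backbone elements, namely the bom mobilisation region and the rop gene. The catalogue lists the plasmid as high copy, although rop is normally associated with copy-number restraint. The sequenced record is about 7 kb.

The insert sits between a T7 promoter with the phage T7 gene 10 ribosome binding site and a T7 terminator. It contains two slightly overlapping open reading frames, annotated under their older names yebS (LetA) and yebT (LetB), which preserves the native operon arrangement. Both proteins are annotated as components of a transport pathway contributing to membrane integrity, and LetB is thought to span the periplasm. In this variant, LetB residues 581–590 are deleted and the flanking positions are changed to glycine (K580G, Q591G), which the depositor describes as a deletion of "PLL5". The record does not expand that abbreviation. A short fragment matching the T7 gene 10B-derived solubility tag is annotated just downstream of letB; it is probably residual vector sequence rather than an intended fusion, and the record lists no tags.

The stated purpose is complementation: supplying LetAB with this LetB mutation, presumably to a strain lacking the native genes, to test whether the deleted segment is required for function. This fits the associated study on LetB structure and lipid transport across the bacterial envelope.
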