Addgene plasmid #139894: pBEL1890
Purpose: Complementation plasmid for LetAB with LetB PLL5 deletion
Depositing lab: Gira Bhabha & Damian Ekiert. Depositing organization: NYU Grossman School of Medicine. Publication: LetB Structure Reveals a Tunnel for Lipid Transport across the Bacterial Envelope. Isom GL, Coudray N, MacRae MR, McManus CT, Ekiert DC, Bhabha G. Cell. 2020 Apr 30;181(3):653-664.e19. doi: 10.1016/j.cell.2020.03.030. PubMed 32359438.
Backbone
  Vector backbone: pET17b
  Vector type: Bacterial Expression
Growth in bacteria
  Bacterial resistance: Ampicillin, 100 μg/mL
  Growth temperature: 37°C
  Growth strain: DH5alpha
  Copy number: High Copy
Gene/Insert
  Gene/Insert name: LetAB
  Species: E. coli
  Mutation: LetA-LetB(delta581-590, K580G, Q591G)
  Cloning method: Gibson Cloning
Terms and licenses: Academic/Nonprofit Terms; Industry Terms: Not Available to Industry
Depositor comments: Please visit https://www.biorxiv.org/content/10.1101/748145v1 for bioRxiv preprint.
How to cite: pBEL1890 was a gift from Gira Bhabha & Damian Ekiert (Addgene plasmid # 139894 ; http://n2t.net/addgene:139894 ; RRID:Addgene_139894)
